>Addgene plasmid #223747 | pETDuet1_6xHis-TEV-Lambda-Protein-Phosphatase | addgene full sequence | sequence record 447749 | Addgene NGS Result
GGGGAATTGTGAGCGGATAACAATTCCCCTCTAGAAATAATTTTGTTTAACTTTAAGAAGGAGATATACC
ATGGGCAGCAGCCATCACCATCATCACCACAGCCAGGATCCGAATTCGAGCTCGATGCGGTACTACGAAA
AAATCGACGGTAGCAAATATCGCAATATCTGGGTTGTGGGCGACCTGCATGGCTGCTATACAAATCTGAT
GAACAAGCTTGACACTATCGGGTTCGATAATAAAAAAGACCTGCTGATCAGCGTGGGAGATCTGGTTGAC
CGTGGGGCTGAAAACGTTGAATGCCTGGAACTGATCACCTTCCCCTGGTTCCGCGCCGTGCGTGGCAACC
ATGAACAGATGATGATCGATGGACTGAGCGAACGCGGTAATGTGAACCATTGGCTGTTAAATGGAGGAGG
CTGGTTTTTCAATCTGGACTACGACAAAGAGATCCTGGCCAAAGCCTTGGCACATAAAGCAGATGAGCTG
CCTCTCATCATTGAACTGGTTAGTAAAGATAAAAAATATGTGATTTGCCACGCGGATTACCCTTTTGACG
AGTATGAATTTGGAAAACCGGTGGATCATCAGCAGGTTATTTGGAACCGCGAGCGCATCTCTAATTCGCA
GAATGGCATCGTGAAGGAAATTAAGGGCGCCGATACCTTCATCTTCGGTCATACGCCAGCAGTGAAACCC
CTGAAGTTTGCGAACCAGATGTATATTGATACCGGCGCGGTTTTCTGCGGTAATTTGACGCTCATCCAGG
TTCAGGGCGAAGGTGCCTAAGTCGACAAGCTTGCGGCCGCATAATGCTTAAGTCGAACAGAAAGTAATCG
TATTGTACACGGCCGCATAATCGAAATTAATACGACTCACTATAGGGGAATTGTGAGCGGATAACAATTC
CCCATCTTAGTATATTAGTTAAGTATAAGAAGGAGATATACATATGGCAGATCTCAATTGGATATCGGCC
GGCCACGCGATCGCTGACGTCGGTACCCTCGAGTCTGGTAAAGAAACCGCTGCTGCGAAATTTGAACGCC
AGCACATGGACTCGTCTACTAGCGCAGCTTAATTAACCTAGGCTGCTGCCACCGCTGAGCAATAACTAGC
ATAACCCCTTGGGGCCTCTAAACGGGTCTTGAGGGGTTTTTTGCTGAAAGGAGGAACTATATCCGGATTG
GCGAATGGG
[124 nt withheld, positions 1200-1323]
C
[91 nt withheld, positions 1325-1415]
A
[49 nt withheld, positions 1417-1465]
CCTTTGACGTTGGAGTCCACGTTCTTT
[37 nt withheld, positions 1493-1529]
ACCCTATCTCGGTCTATTCTTTTGATTTATAAGGGATTTTGCCGATTTCGGCCTATTGGTTAAAAAATGA
GCTGATTTAACAAAAATTTAACGCGAATTTTAACAAAATATTAACGTTTACAATTTCTGGCGGCACGATG
GCATGAGATTATCAAAAAGGATCTTCACCTAGATCCTTTTAAATTAAAAATGAAGTTTTAAATCAATCTA
AAGTATATATGAGTAAACTTGGTCTGACAGTTACCAATGCTTAATCAGTGAGGCACCTATCTCAGCGATC
TGTCTATTTCGTTCATCCATAGTTGCCTGACTCCCCGTCGTGTAGATAACTACGATACGGGAGGGCTTAC
CATCTGGCCCCAGTGCTGCAATGATACCGCGAGACCCACGCTCACCGGCTCCAGATTTATCAGCAATAAA
CCAGCCAGCCGGAAGGGCCGAGCGCAGAAGTGGTCCTGCAACTTTATCCGCCTCCATCCAGTCTATTAAT
TGTTGCCGGGAAGCTAGAGTAAGTAGTTCGCCAGTTAATAGTTTGCGCAACGTTGTTGCCATTGCTACAG
GCATCGTGGTGTCACGCTCGTCGTTTGGTATGGCTTCATTCAGCTCCGGTTCCCAACGATCAAGGCGAGT
TACATGATCCCCCATGTTGTGCAAAAAAGCGGTTAGCTCCTTCGGTCCTCCGATCGTTGTCAGAAGTAAG
TTGGCCGCAGTGTTATCACTCATGGTTATGGCAGCACTGCATAATTCTCTTACTGTCATGCCATCCGTAA
GATGCTTTTCTGTGACTGGTGAGTACTCAACCAAGTCATTCTGAGAATAGTGTATGCGGCGACCGAGTTG
CTCTTGCCCGGCGTCAATACGGGATAATACCGCGCCACATAGCAGAACTTTAAAAGTGCTCATCATTGGA
AAACGTTCTTCGGGGCGAAAACTCTCAAGGATCTTACCGCTGTTGAGATCCAGTTCGATGTAACCCACTC
GTGCACCCAACTGATCTTCAGCATCTTTTACTTTCACCAGCGTTTCTGGGTGAGCAAAAACAGGAAGGCA
AAATGCCGCAAAAAAGGGAATAAGGGCGACACGGAAATGTTGAATACTCATACTCTTCCTTTTTCAATCA
TGATTGAAGCATTTATCAGGGTTATTGTCTCATGAGCGGATACATATTTGAATGTATTTAGAAAAATAAA
CAAATAGGTCATGACCAAAATCCCTTAACGTGAGTTTTCGTTCCACTGAGCGTCAGACCCCGTAGAAAAG
ATCAAAGGATCTTCTTGAGATCCTTTTTTTCTGCGCGTAATCTGCTGCTTGCAAACAAAAAAACCACCGC
TACCAGCGGTGGTTTGTTTGCCGGATCAAGAGCTACCAACTCTTTTTCCGAAGGTAACTGGCTTCAGCAG
AGCGCAGATACCAAATACTGTCCTTCTAGTGTAGCCGTAGTTAGGCCACCACTTCAAGAACTCTGTAGCA
CCGCCTACATACCTCGCTCTGCTAATCCTGTTACCAGTGGCTGCTGCCAGTGGCGATAAGTCGTGTCTTA
CCGGGTTGGACTCAAGACGATAGTTACCGGATAAGGCGCAGCGGTCGGGCTGAACGGGGGGTTCGTGCAC
ACAGCCCAGCTTGGAGCGAACGACCTACACCGAACTGAGATACCTACAGCGTGAGCTATGAGAAAGCGCC
ACGCTTCCCGAAGGGAGAAAGGCGGACAGGTATCCGGTAAGCGGCAGGGTCGGAACAGGAGAGCGCACGA
GGGAGCTTCCAGGGGGAAACGCCTGGTATCTTTATAGTCCTGTCGGGTTTCGCCACCTCTGACTTGAGCG
TCGATTTTTGTGATGCTCGTCAGGGGGGCGGAGCCTATGGAAAAACGCCAGCAACGCGGCCTTTTTACGG
TTCCTGGCCTTTTGCTGGCCTTTTGCTCACATGTTCTTTCCTGCGTTATCCCCTGATTCTGTGGATAACC
GTATTACCGCCTTTGAGTGAGCTGATACCGCTCGCCGCAGCCGAACGACCGAGCGCAGCGAGTCAGTGAG
CGAGGAAGCGGAAGAGCGCCTGATGCGGTATTTTCTCCTTACGCATCTGTGCGGTATTTCACACCGCAAT
GGTGCACTCTCAGTACAATCTGCTCTGATGCCGCATAGTTAAGCCAGTATACACTCCGCTATCGCTACGT
GACTGGGTCATGGCTGCGCCCCGACACCCGCCAACACCCGCTGACGCGCCCTGACGGGCTTGTCTGCTCC
CGGCATCCGCTTACAGACAAGCTGTGACCGTCTCCGGGAGCTGCATGTGTCAGAGGTTTTCACCGTCATC
ACCGAAACGCGCGAGGCAGCTGCGGTAAAGCTCATCAGCGTGGTCGTGAAGCGATTCACAGATGTCTGCC
TGTTCATCCGCGTCCAGCTCGTTGAGTTTCTCCAGAAGCGTTAATGTCTGGCTTCTGATAAAGCGGGCCA
TGTTAAGGGCGGTTTTTTCCTGTTTGGTCACTGATGCCTCCGTGTAAGGGGGATTTCTGTTCATGGGGGT
AATGATACCGATGAAACGAGAGAGGATGCTCACGATACGGGTTACTGATGATGAACATGCCCGGTTACTG
GAACGTTGTGAGGGTAAACAACTGGCGGTATGGATGCGGCGGGACCAGAGAAAAATCACTCAGGGTCAAT
GCCAGCGCTTCGTTAATACAGATGTAGGTGTTCCACAGGGTAGCCAGCAGCATCCTGCGATGCAGATCCG
GAACATAATGGTGCAGGGCGCTGACTTCCGCGTTTCCAGACTTTACGAAACACGGAAACCGAAGACCATT
CATGTTGTTGCTCAGGTCGCAGACGTTTTGCAGCAGCAGTCGCTTCACGTTCGCTCGCGTATCGGTGATT
CATTCTGCTAACCAGTAAGGCAACCCCGCCAGCCTAGCCGGGTCCTCAACGACAGGAGCACGATCATGCT
AGTCATGCCCCGCGCCCACCGGAAGGAGCTGACTGGGTTGAAGGCTCTCAAGGGCATCGGTCGAGATCCC
GGTGCCTAATGAGTGAGCTAACTTACATTAATTGCGTTGCGCTCACTGCCCGCTTTCCAGTCGGGAAACC
TGTCGTGCCAGCTGCATTAATGAATCGGCCAACGCGCGGGGAGAGGCGGTTTGCGTATTGGGCGCCAGGG
TGGTTTTTCTTTTCACCAGTGAGACGGGCAACAGCTGATTGCCCTTCACCGCCTGGCCCTGAGAGAGTTG
CAGCAAGCGGTCCACGCTGGTTTGCCCCAGCAGGCGAAAATCCTGTTTGATGGTGGTTAACGGCGGGATA
TAACATGAGCTGTCTTCGGTATCGTCGTATCCCACTACCGAGATGTCCGCACCAACGCGCAGCCCGGACT
CGGTAATGGCGCGCATTGCGCCCAGCGCCATCTGATCGTTGGCAACCAGCATCGCAGTGGGAACGATGCC
CTCATTCAGCATTTGCATGGTTTGTTGAAAACCGGACATGGCACTCCAGTCGCCTTCCCGTTCCGCTATC
GGCTGAATTTGATTGCGAGTGAGATATTTATGCCAGCCAGCCAGACGCAGACGCGCCGAGACAGAACTTA
ATGGGCCCGCTAACAGCGCGATTTGCTGGTGACCCAATGCGACCAGATGCTCCACGCCCAGTCGCGTACC
GTCTTCATGGGAGAAAATAATACTGTTGATGGGTGTCTGGTCAGAGACATCAAGAAATAACGCCGGAACA
TTAGTGCAGGCAGCTTCCACAGCAATGGCATCCTGGTCATCCAGCGGATAGTTAATGATCAGCCCACTGA
CGCGTTGCGCGAGAAGATTGTGCACCGCCGCTTTACAGGCTTCGACGCCGCTTCGTTCTACCATCGACAC
CACCACGCTGGCACCCAGTTGATCGGCGCGAGATTTAATCGCCGCGACAATTTGCGACGGCGCGTGCAGG
GCCAGACTGGAGGTGGCAACGCCAATCAGCAACGACTGTTTGCCCGCCAGTTGTTGTGCCACGCGGTTGG
GAATGTAATTCAGCTCCGCCATCGCCGCTTCCACTTTTTCCCGCGTTTTCGCAGAAACGTGGCTGGCCTG
GTTCACCACGCGGGAAACGGTCTGATAAGAGACACCGGCATACTCTGCGACATCGTATAACGTTACTGGT
TTCACATTCACCACCCTGAATTGACTCTCTTCCGGGCGCTATCATGCCATACCGCGAAAGGTTTTGCGCC
ATTCGATGGTGTCCGGGATCTCGACGCTCTCCCTTATGCGACTCCTGCATTAGGAAGCAGCCCAGTAGTA
GGTTGAGGCCGTTGAGCACCGCCGCCGCAAGGAATGGTGCATGCAAGGAGATGGCGCCCAACAGTCCCCC
GGCCACGGGGCCTGCCACCATACCCACGCCGAAACAAGCGCTCATGAGCCCGAAGTGGCGAGCCCGATCT
TCCCCATCGGTGATGTCGGCGATATAGGCGCCAGCAACCGCACCTGTGGCGCCGGTGATGCCGGCCACGA
TGCGTCCGGCGTAGAGGATCGAGATCGATCTCGATCCCGCGAAATTAATACGACTCACTATA
Features (pLannotate 1.2.2; 21 found; start..end, strand, type, name):
      3..27      +  protein_bind   lac operator: The lac repressor binds to the lac operator to inhibit transcription in E. coli. This inhibition can be relieved by adding lactose or isopropyl-β-D-thiogalactopyranoside (IPTG). lac repressor encoded by lacI
     42..64      +  RBS            RBS: efficient ribosome binding site from bacteriophage T7 gene 10 (Olins and Rangwala, 1989)
    125..787     +  CDS            PP_LAMBD: Experimental evidence at protein level: Swiss-Prot protein existence level 1. From Escherichia phage lambda (Bacteriophage lambda).
    868..886     +  promoter       T7 promoter: promoter for bacteriophage T7 RNA polymerase
    887..911     +  protein_bind   lac operator: The lac repressor binds to the lac operator to inhibit transcription in E. coli. This inhibition can be relieved by adding lactose or isopropyl-β-D-thiogalactopyranoside (IPTG). lac repressor encoded by lacI
   1020..1061    +  CDS            S-Tag (fragment): affinity and epitope tag derived from pancreatic ribonuclease A
   1091..1108    +  CDS            SET1 (fragment): solubility-enhancement tag derived from T7 phage gene 10B
   1116..1163    +  terminator     T7 terminator: transcription terminator for bacteriophage T7 RNA polymerase
   1200..1655    +  rep_origin     f1 ori (sequence partly withheld): f1 bacteriophage origin of replication; arrow indicates direction of (+) strand synthesis
   1770..2630    -  CDS            AmpR: β-lactamase; bla; confers resistance to ampicillin, carbenicillin, and related antibiotics
   2631..2723    -  promoter       AmpR promoter: bla
   2804..3392    +  rep_origin     ori: high-copy-number ColE1/pMB1/pBR322/pUC origin of replication
   3578..3717    -  misc_feature   bom: basis of mobility region from pBR322
   3819..4010    -  CDS            rop: Rop protein, which maintains plasmids at low copy number; rop
   4027..4407    +  CDS            YPB1_ECOLX: Protein predicted: Swiss-Prot protein existence level 4. From Escherichia coli.
   4469..4533    -  CDS            TcR (fragment): tetracycline efflux protein; tet; confers resistance to tetracycline
   4548..4569    -  protein_bind   CAP binding site: CAP binding activates transcription in the presence of cAMP. E. coli catabolite activator protein
   4582..5664    -  CDS            lacI: lac repressor; lacI; The lac repressor binds to the lac operator to inhibit transcription in E. coli. This inhibition can be relieved by adding lactose or isopropyl-β-D-thiogalactopyranoside (IPTG).
   5665..5742    -  promoter       lacI promoter: lacI
   5750..6029    -  CDS            TcR (fragment): tetracycline efflux protein; tet; confers resistance to tetracycline
   6055..2       +  promoter       T7 promoter (across the origin): promoter for bacteriophage T7 RNA polymerase
