[The description below was written by a language model from this plasmid's Addgene catalogue record and pLannotate feature annotations shown in this document.]
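Description:
pETDuet1_6xHis-TEV-Lambda-Protein-Phosphatase is a bacterial expression plasmid of about 6.1 kb built on the pET-Duet backbone, intended for producing recombinant lambda protein phosphatase in E. coli for purification. It replicates from a ColE1/pBR322-type origin accompanied by the rop gene and the bom mobility region, which together typically give moderate rather than high copy number (the catalogue lists copy number as unknown). Selection is by ampicillin through the β-lactamase gene. An f1 origin is also present, along with short non-functional remnants of the tetracycline resistance gene inherited from the pBR322 lineage.

The phosphatase coding sequence sits in the first of the two Duet expression cassettes, downstream of a T7 promoter (which spans the numbering origin of the sequence), a lac operator and the T7 gene 10 ribosome binding site. According to the catalogue, the protein carries an N-terminal 6xHis tag followed by a TEV protease site, allowing metal-affinity capture and later tag removal. These elements are not annotated separately in the feature table but would fit in the gap between the RBS and the annotated phosphatase CDS. The second T7 promoter/lac operator cassette appears unoccupied, retaining only the vector's S-tag region and the shared T7 terminator. The plasmid-borne lacI gene supplies repressor, so expression is IPTG-inducible in hosts that provide T7 RNA polymerase.

The catalogue lists the insert species as human, whereas the feature table matches the coding sequence to the bacteriophage lambda phosphatase, consistent with the construct's name. The purified enzyme is commonly used to dephosphorylate proteins in vitro, and the associated work concerns reconstitution of mitophagy initiation.
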