Addgene plasmid #223747: pETDuet1_6xHis-TEV-Lambda-Protein-Phosphatase
Purpose: Expression of recombinant protein for purification
Depositing lab: Sascha Martens. Depositing organization: University of Vienna. Publication: Reconstitution of BNIP3/NIX-mitophagy initiation reveals hierarchical flexibility of the autophagy machinery. Adriaenssens E, Schaar S, Cook ASI, Stuke JFM, Sawa-Makarska J, Nguyen TN, Ren X, Schuschnig M, Romanov J, Khuu G, Uoselis L, Lazarou M, Hummer G, Hurley JH, Martens S. Nat Cell Biol. 2025 Jul 25. doi: 10.1038/s41556-025-01712-y. PubMed 40715440.
Backbone
  Vector backbone: pET-Duet
  Vector type: Bacterial Expression
Growth in bacteria
  Bacterial resistance: Ampicillin, 100 μg/mL
  Growth temperature: 37°C
  Growth strain: DH5alpha
  Copy number: Unknown
Gene/Insert
  Gene/Insert name: Lambda-PPase
  Species: H. sapiens (human)
  Tag / fusion protein: 6xHis-TEV (N terminal on insert)
  Cloning method: Gibson Cloning
Terms and licenses: Academic/Nonprofit Terms; Industry Terms: Not Available to Industry
Depositor comments: Internal #: SMc2104 . Please visit https://doi.org/10.1101/2024.08.28.609967 for bioRxiv preprint.
How to cite: pETDuet1_6xHis-TEV-Lambda-Protein-Phosphatase was a gift from Sascha Martens (Addgene plasmid # 223747 ; http://n2t.net/addgene:223747 ; RRID:Addgene_223747)
